>Addgene plasmid #102933 | pCAG-GBP-dCas9-mRFP | addgene partial sequence | sequence record 198805 | Addgene Partial NGS Result
GCCTCGGGCCGGGGAGGGCTCGGGGGAGGGGCGCGGCGGCCCCCGGAGCGCCGGCGGCTGTCGAGGCGCG
GCGAGCCGCAGCCATTGCCTTTTATGGTAATCGTGCGAGAGGGCGCAGGGACTTCCTTTGTCCCAAATCT
GTGCGGAGCCGAAATCTGGGAGGCGCCGCCGCACCCCCTCTAGCGGGCGCGGGGCGAAGCGGTGCGGCGC
CGGCAGGAAGGAAATGGGCGGGGAGGGCCTTCGTGCGTCGCCGCGCCGCCGTCCCCTTCTCCCTCTCCAG
CCTCGGGGCTGTCCGCGGGGGGACGGCTGCCTTCGGGGGGGACGGGGCAGGGCGGGGTTCGGCTTCTGGC
GTGTGACCGGCGGCTCTAGAATGGCCGATGTGCAGCTGGTGGAGTCTGGGGGAGCCTTGGTGCAGCCGGG
GGGGTCTCTGAGACTCTCCTGTGCAGCCTCTGGATTCCCCGTCAATCGCTATAGTATGAGGTGGTACCGC
CAGGCTCCAGGGAAGGAGCGCGAGTGGGTCGCGGGTATGAGTAGTGCTGGTGATCGTTCAAGTTATGAAG
ACTCCGTGAAGGGCCGATTCACCATCTCCAGAGACGACGCCAGGAATACGGTGTATCTGCAAATGAACAG
CCTGAAACCTGAGGACACGGCCGTGTATTACTGTAATGTCAATGTGGGCTTTGAGTACTGGGGCCAGGGG
ACCCAGGTCACCGTCTCCTCAGGTAGCGGCAGCGGTAGCTCTAGAATGGACAAGAAGTACTCCATTGGGC
TCGCTATCGGCACAAACAGCGTCGGCTGGGCCGTCATTACGGACGAGTACAAGGTGCCGAGCAAAAAATT
CAAAGTTCTGGGCAATACCGATCGCCACAGCATAAAGAAGAACCTCATTGGCGCCCTCCTGTTCGACTCC
GGGGAGACGGCCGAAGCCACGCGGCTCAAAAGAACAGCACGGCGCAGATATACCCGCAGAAAGAATCGGA
TCTGCTACCTGCAGGAGATCTTTAGTAATGAGATGGCTAAGGTGGATGACTCTTTCTTCCATAGGCTGGA
GGAGTCCTTTTTGGTGGAGGAGGATAAAAAGCACGAGCGCCACCCAATCTTTGGCAATATCGTGGACGAG
GTGGCGTACCATGAAAAGTACCCAACCATATATCATCTGAGGAAGAAGCTTGTAGACAGTACTGATAAGG
CTGACTTGCGGTTGATCTATCTCGCGCTGGCGCATATGATCAAATTTCGGGGACACTTCCTCATCGAGGG
GGACCTGAACCCAGACAACAGCGATGTCGACAAACTCTTTATCCAACTGGTTCAGACTTACAATCAGCTT
TTCGAAGAGAACCCGATCAACGCATCCGGAGTTGACGCCAAAGCAATCCTGAGCGCTAGGCTGTCCAAAT
CCCGGCGGCTCGAAAACCTCATCGCACAGCTCCCTGGGGAGAAGAAGAACGGCCTGTTTGGTAATCTTAT
CGCCCTGTCACTCGGGCTGACCCCCAACTTTAAATCTAACTTCGACCTGGCCGAAGATGCCAAGCTTCAA
CTGAGCAAAGACACCTACGATGATGATCTCGACAATCTGCTGGCCCAGATCGGCGACCAGTACGCAGACC
TTTTTTTGGCGGCAAAGAACCTGTCAGACGCCATTCTGCTGAGTGATATTCTGCGAGTGAACACGGAGAT
CACCAAAGCTCCGCTGAGCGCTAGTATGATCAAGCGCTATGATGAGCACCACCAAGACTTGACTTTGCTG
AAGGCCCTTGTCAGACAGCAACTGCCTGAGAAGTACAAGGAAATTTTCTTCGATCAGTCTAAAAATGGCT
ACGCCGGATACATTGACGGCGGAGCAAGCCAGGAGGAATTTTACAAATTTATTAAGCCCATCTTGGAAAA
AATGGACGGCACCGAGGAGCTGCTGGTAAAGCTTAACAGAGAAGATCTGTTGCGCAAACAGCGCACTTTC
GACAATGGAAGCATCCCCCACCAGATTCACCTGGGCGAACTGCACGCTATCCTCAGGCGGCAAGAGGATT
TCTACCCCTTTTTGAAAGATAACAGGGAAAAGATTGAGAAAATCCTCACATTTCGGATACCCTACTATGT
AGGCCCCCTCGCCCGGGGAAATTCCAGATTCGCGTGGATGACTCGCAAATCAGAAGAGACCATCACTCCC
TGGAACTTCGAGGAAGTCGTGGATAAGGGGGCCTCTGCCCAGTCCTTCATCGAAAGGATGACTAACTTTG
ATAAAAATCTGCCTAACGAAAAGGTGCTTCCTAAACACTCTCTGCTGTACGAGTACTTCACAGTTTATAA
CGAGCTCACCAAGGTCAAATACGTCACAGAAGGGATGAGAAAGCCAGCATTCCTGTCTGGAGAGCAGAAG
AAAGCTATCGTGGACCTCCTCTTCAAGACGAACCGGAAAGTTACCGTGAAACAGCTCAAAGAAGACTATT
TCAAAAAGATTGAATGTTTCGACTCTGTTGAAATCAGCGGAGTGGAGGATCGCTTCAACGCATCCCTGGG
AACGTATCACGATCTCCTGAAAATCATTAAAGACAAGGACTTCCTGGACAATGAGGAGAACGAGGACATT
CTTGAGGACATTGTCCTCACCCTTACGTTGTTTGAAGATAGGGAGATGATTGAAGAACGCTTGAAAACTT
ACGCTCATCTCTTCGACGACAAAGTCATGAAACAGCTCAAGAGGCGCCGATATACAGGATGGGGGCGGCT
GTCAAGAAAACTGATCAATGGGATCCGAGACAAGCAGAGTGGAAAGACAATCCTGGATTTTCTTAAGTCC
GATGGATTTGCCAACAGGAACTTCATGCAGTTGATCCATGATGACTCTCTCACCTTTAAGGAGGACATCC
AGAAAGCACAAGTTTCTGGCCAGGGGGACAGTCTTCACGAGCACATCGCTAATCTTGCAGGTAGCCCAGC
TATCAAAAAGGGAATACTGCAGACCGTTAAGGTCGTGGATGAACTCGTCAAAGTAATGGGAAGGCATAAG
CCCGAGAATATCGTTATCGAGATGGCCCGAGAGAACCAAACTACCCAGAAGGGACAGAAGAACAGTAGGG
AAAGGATGAAGAGGATTGAAGAGGGTATAAAAGAACTGGGGTCCCAAATCCTTAAGGAACACCCAGTTGA
AAACACCCAGCTTCAGAATGAGAAGCTCTACCTGTACTACCTGCAGAACGGCAGGGACATGTACGTGGAT
CAGGAACTGGACATCAATCGGCTCTCCGACTACGACGTGGATGCTATCGTGCCCCAGTCTTTTCTCAAAG
ATGATTCTATTGATAATAAAGTGTTGACAAGATCCGATAAAAATAGAGGGAAGAGTGATAACGTCCCCTC
AGAAGAAGTTGTCAAGAAAATGAAAAATTATTGGCGGCAGCTGCTGAACGCCAAACTGATCACACAACGG
AAGTTCGATAATCTGACTAAGGCTGAACGAGGTGGCCTGTCTGAGTTGGATAAAGCCGGCTTCATCAAAA
GGCAGCTTGTTGAGACACGCCAGATCACCAAGCACGTGGCCCAAATTCTCGATTCACGCATGAACACCAA
GTACGATGAAAATGACAAACTGATTCGAGAGGTGAAAGTTATTACTCTGAAGTCTAAGCTGGTCTCAGAT
TTCAGAAAGGACTTTCAGTTTTATAAGGTGAGAGAGATCAACAATTACCACCATGCGCATGATGCCTACC
TGAATGCAGTGGTAGGCACTGCACTTATCAAAAAATATCCCAAGCTTGAATCTGAATTTGTTTACGGAGA
CTATAAAGTGTACGATGTTAGGAAAATGATCGCAAAGTCTGAGCAGGAAATAGGCAAGGCCACCGCTAAG
TACTTCTTTTACAGCAATATTATGAATTTTTTCAAGACCGAGATTACACTGGCCAATGGAGAGATTCGGA
AGCGACCACTTATCGAAACAAACGGAGAAACAGGAGAAATCGTGTGGGACAAGGGTAGGGATTTCGCGAC
AGTCCGGAAGGTCCTGTCCATGCCGCAGGTGAACATCGTTAAAAAGACCGAAGTACAGACCGGAGGCTTC
TCCAAGGAAAGTATCCTCCCGAAAAGGAACAGCGACAAGCTGATCGCACGCAAAAAAGATTGGGACCCCA
AGAAATACGGCGGATTCGATTCTCCTACAGTCGCTTACAGTGTACTGGTTGTGGCCAAAGTGGAGAAAGG
GAAGTCTAAAAAACTCAAAAGCGTCAAGGAACTGCTGGGCATCACAATCATGGAGCGATCAAGCTTCGAA
AAAAACCCCATCGACTTTCTCGAGGCGAAAGGATATAAAGAGGTCAAAAAAGACCTCATCATTAAGCTTC
CCAAGTACTCTCTCTTTGAGCTTGAAAACGGCCGGAAACGAATGCTCGCTAGTGCGGGCGAGCTGCAGAA
AGGTAACGAGCTGGCACTGCCCTCTAAATACGTTAATTTCTTGTATCTGGCCAGCCACTATGAAAAGCTC
AAAGGGTCTCCCGAAGATAATGAGCAGAAGCAGCTGTTCGTGGAACAACACAAACACTACCTTGATGAGA
TCATCGAGCAAATAAGCGAATTCTCCAAAAGAGTGATCCTCGCCGACGCTAACCTCGATAAGGTGCTTTC
TGCTTACAATAAGCACAGGGATAAGCCCATCAGGGAGCAGGCAGAAAACATTATCCACTTGTTTACTCTG
ACCAACTTGGGCGCGCCTGCAGCCTTCAAGTACTTCGACACCACCATAGACAGAAAGCGGTACACCTCTA
CAAAGGAGGTCCTGGACGCCACACTGATTCATCAGTCAATTACGGGGCTCTATGAAACAAGAATCGACCT
CTCTCAGCTCGGTGGAGACAGCAGGGCTGACCCCAAGAAGAAGAGGAAGGTGATTGTACAAGAGCGGCCT
GAGGAGCAGAGCCCAGGCGAGCAACAGCGCCGTGGACGCCACCATGGGCGATCGCATCCAAAGAAGAAGA
GAAAGGTCATGGCCTCCTCCGAGGACGTCATCAAGGAGTTCATGCGCTTCAAGGTGCGCATGGAGGGCTC
CGTGAACGGCCACGAGTTCGAGATCGAGGGCGAGGGCGAGGGCCGCCCCTACGAGGGCACCCAGACCGCC
AAGCTGAAGGTGACCAAGGGCGGCCCCCTGCCCTTCGCCTGGGACATCCTGTCCCCTCAGTTCCAGTACG
GCTCCAAGGCCTACGTGAAGCACCCCGCCGACATCCCCGACTACTTGAAGCTGTCCTTCCCCGAGGGCTT
CAAGTGGGAGCGCGTGATGAACTTCGAGGACGGCGGCGTGGTGACCGTGACCCAGGACTCCTCCCTGCAG
GACGGCGAGTTCATCTACAAGGTGAAGCTGCGCGGCACCAACTTCCCCTCCGACGGCCCCGTAATGCAGA
AGAAGACCATGGGCTGGGAGGCCTCCACCGAGCGGATGTACCCCGAGGACGGCGCCCTGAAGGGCGAGAT
CAAGATGAGGCTGAAGCTGAAGGACGGCGGCCACTACGACGCCGAGGTCAAGACCACCTACATGGCCAAG
AAGCCCGTGCAGCTGCCCGGCGCCTACAAGACCGACATCAAGCTGGACATCACCTCCCACAACGAGGACT
ACACCATCGTGGAACAGTACGAGCGCGCCGAGGGCCGCCACTCCACCGGCGCCGGCCTGTACAAGTAAGC
GGCCGCAGTTAACGAA
