>Addgene plasmid #102933 | pCAG-GBP-dCas9-mRFP | addgene partial sequence | sequence record 199009 | Addgene Partial NGS Result
TTGTCTATATGTTATTTTCCACCATATTGCCGTCTTTTGGCAATGTGAGGGCCCGGAAACCTGGCCCTGT
CTTCTTGACGAGCATTCCTAGGGGTCTTTCCCCTCTCGCCAAAGGAATGCAAGGTCTGTTGAATGTCGTG
AAGGAAGCAGTTCCTCTGGAAGCTTCTTGAAGACAAACAACGTCTGTAGCGACCCTTTGCAGGCAGCGGA
ACCCCCCACCTGGCGACAGGTGCCTCTGCGGCCAAAAGCCACGTGTATAAGATACACCTGCAAAGGCGGC
ACAACCCCAGTGCCACGTTGTGAGTTGGATAGTTGTGGAAAGAGTCAAATGGCTCTCCTCAAGCGTATTC
AACAAGGGGCTGAAGGATGCCCAGAAGGTACCCCATTGTATGGGATCTGATCTGGGGCCTCGGTGCACAT
GCTTTACATGTGTTTAGTCGAGGTTAAAAAAACGTCTAGGCCCCCCGAACCACGGGGACGTGGTTTTCCT
TTGAAAAACACGATGATAAGCTTGCCACCATGGCCAAGCCTTTGTCTCAAGAAGAATCCACCCTCATTGA
AAGAGCAACGGCTACAATCAACAGCATCCCCATCTCTGAAGACTACAGCGTCGCCAGCGCAGCTCTCTCT
AGCGACGGCCGCATCTTCACTGGTGTCAATGTATATCATTTTACTGGGGGACCTTGTGCAGAACTCGTGG
TGCTGGGCACTGCTGCTGCTGCGGCAGCTGGCAACCTGACTTGTATCGTCGCGATCGGAAATGAGAACAG
GGGCATCTTGAGCCCCTGCGGACGGTGCCGACAGGTGCTTCTCGATCTGCATCCTGGGATCAAAGCCATA
GTGAAGGACAGTGATGGACAGCCGACGGCAGTTGGGATTCGTGAATTGCTGCCCTCTGGTTATGTGTGGG
AGGGCTAAGCACTTCGTGGCCGAGGAGCAGGACTGACACGTGCTACGAGATTTCGATTCCACCGCCGCCT
TCTATGAAAGGTTGGGCTTCGGAATCGTTTTCCGGGACGCCGGCTGGATGATCCTCCAGCGCGGGGATCT
CATGCTGGAGTTCTTCGCCCACCCCAACTTGTTTATTGCAGCTTATAATGGTTACAAATAAAGCAATAGC
ATCACAAATTTCACAAATAAAGCATTTTTTTCACTGCATTCTAGTTGTGGTTTGTCCAAACTCATCAATG
TATCTTATCATGTCTGTATACCGTCGACCTCGAGGAGCTTTTTGCAAAAGCCTAGGCCTCCAAAAAAGCC
TCTTCACTACTTCTGGAATAGCTCAGAGGCCGAGGCGGCCTCGGCCTCTGCATAAATAAAAAAAATTAGT
CAGCCATGGGGCGGAGAATGGGCGGAACTGGGCGGAGTTAGGGGCGGGATGGGCGGAGTTAGGGGCGGGA
CTATGGTTGCTGACTAATTGCTGCATTAATGAATCGGCCAACGCGCGGGGAGAGGCGGTTTGCGTATTGG
GCGCTCTTCCGCTTCCTCGCTCACTGACTCGCTGCGCTCGGTCGTTCGGCTGCGGCGAGCGGTATCAGCT
CACTCAAAGGCGGTAATACGGTTATCCACAGAATCAGGGGATAACGCAGGAAAGAACATGTGAGCAAAAG
GCCAGCAAAAGGCCAGGAACCGTAAAAAGGCCGCGTTGCTGGCGTTTTTCCATAGGCTCCGCCCCCCTGA
CGAGCATCACAAAAATCGACGCTCAAGTCAGAGGTGGCGAAACCCGACAGGACTATAAAGATACCAGGCG
TTTCCCCCTGGAAGCTCCCTCGTGCGCTCTCCTGTTCCGACCCTGCCGCTTACCGGATACCTGTCCGCCT
TTCTCCCTTCGGGAAGCGTGGCGCTTTCTCATAGCTCACGCTGTAGGTATCTCAGTTCGGTGTAGGTCGT
TCGCTCCAAGCTGGGCTGTGTGCACGAACCCCCCGTTCAGCCCGACCGCTGCGCCTTATCCGGTAACTAT
CGTCTTGAGTCCAACCCGGTAAGACACGACTTATCGCCACTGGCAGCAGCCACTGGTAACAGGATTAGCA
GAGCGAGGTATGTAGGCGGTGCTACAGAGTTCTTGAAGTGGTGGCCTAACTACGGCTACACTAGAAGAAC
AGTATTTGGTATCTGCGCTCTGCTGAAGCCAGTTACCTTCGGAAAAAGAGTTGGTAGCTCTTGATCCGGC
AAACAAACCACCGCTGGTAGCGGTGGTTTTTTTGTTTGCAAGCAGCAGATTACGCGCAGAAAAAAAGGAT
CTCAAGAAGATCCTTTGATCTTTTCTACGGGGTCTGACGCTCAGTGGAACGAAAACTCACGTTAAGGGAT
TTTGGTCATGAGATTATCAAAAAGGATCTTCACCTAGATCCTTTTAAATTAAAAATGAAGTTTTAAATCA
ATCTAAAGTATATATGAGTAAACTTGGTCTGACAGTTACCAATGCTTAATCAGTGAGGCACCTATCTCAG
CGATCTGTCTATTTCGTTCATCCATAGTTGCCTGACTCCCCGTCGTGTAGATAACTACGATACGGGAGGG
CTTACCATCTGGCCCCAGTGCTGCAATGATACCGCGAGACCCACGCTCACCGGCTCCAGATTTATCAGCA
ATAAACCAGCCAGCCGGAAGGGCCGAGCGCAGAAGTGGTCCTGCAACTTTATCCGCCTCCATCCAGTCTA
TTAATTGTTGCCGGGAAGCTAGAGTAAGTAGTTCGCCAGTTAATAGTTTGCGCAACGTTGTTGCCATTGC
TACAGGCATCGTGGTGTCACGCTCGTCGTTTGGTATGGCTTCATTCAGCTCCGGTTCCCAACGATCAAGG
CGAGTTACATGATCCCCCATGTTGTGCAAAAAAGCGGTTAGCTCCTTCGGTCCTCCGATCGTTGTCAGAA
GTAAGTTGGCCGCAGTGTTATCACTCATGGTTATGGCAGCACTGCATAATTCTCTTACTGTCATGCCATC
CGTAAGATGCTTTTCTGTGACTGGTGAGTACTCAACCAAGTCATTCTGAGAATAGTGTATGCGGCGACCG
AGTTGCTCTTGCCCGGCGTCAATACGGGATAATACCGCGCCACATAGCAGAACTTTAAAAGTGCTCATCA
TTGGAAAACGTTCTTCGGGGCGAAAACTCTCAAGGATCTTACCGCTGTTGAGATCCAGTTCGATGTAACC
CACTCGTGCACCCAACTGATCTTCAGCATCTTTTACTTTCACCAGCGTTTCTGGGTGAGCAAAAACAGGA
AGGCAAAATGCCGCAAAAAAGGGAATAAGGGCGACACGGAAATGTTGAATACTCATACTCTTCCTTTTTC
AATATTATTGAAGCATTTATCAGGGTTATTGTCTCATGAGCGGATACATATTTGAATGTATTTAGAAAAA
TAAACAAATAGGGGTTCCGCGCACATTTCCCCGAAAAGTGCCACCTGACGTCTAAGAAACCATTATTATC
ATGACATTAACCTATAAAAATAGGCGTATCACGAGGCCCTTTCGTCTCGCGCGTTTCGGTGATGACGGTG
AAAACCTCTGACACATGCAGCTCCCGGAGACGGTCACAGCTTGTCTGTAAGCGGATGCCGGGAGCAGACA
AGCCCGTCAGGGCGCGTCAGCGGGTGTTGGCGGGTGTCGGGGCTGGCTTAACTATGCGGCATCAGAGCAG
ATTGTACTGAGAGTGCACCATATGCGGTGTGAAATACCGCACAGATGCGTAAGGAGAAAATACCGCATCA
GGAAATTGTAAGCGTTAATATTTTGTTAAAATTCGCGTTAAATTTTTGTTAAATCAGCTCATTTTTTAAC
CAATAGGCCGAAATCGGCAAAATCCCTTATAAATCAAAAGAATAGACCGAGATAGGGT
[37 nt withheld, positions 3839-3875]
AAAGAACGTGGACTCCAACGTCAAAGG
[49 nt withheld, positions 3903-3951]
T
[91 nt withheld, positions 3953-4043]
G
[101 nt withheld, positions 4045-4145]
CAATGCGCCGCTACAGGGCGCGTCCATTCGCCATTCAGGCTGCGCAACTGTTGGGAAGGGCGATCGGTGC
GGGCCTCTTCGCTATTACGCCAGCTGGCGAAAGGGGGATGTGCTGCAAGGCGATTAAGTTGGGTAACGCC
AGGGTTTTCCCAGTCACGACGTTGTAAAACGACGGCCAGTGAATTGTAATACGACTCACTATAGGACGCG
TCCTAGTTATTAATAGTAATCAATTACGGGGTCATTAGTTCATAGCCCATATATGGAGTTCCGCGTTACA
TAACTTACGGTAAATGGCCCGCCTGGCTGACCGCCCAACGACCCCCGCCCATTGACGTCAATAATGACGT
ATGTTCCCATAGTAACGCCAATAGGGACTTTCCATTGACGTCAATGGGTGGAGTATTTACGGTAAACTGC
CCACTTGGCAGTACATCAAGTGTATCATATGCCAAGTACGCCCCCTATTGACGTCAATGACGGTAAATGG
CCCGCCTGGCATTATGCCCAGTACATGACCTTATGGGACTTTCCTACTTGGCAGTACATCTACGTATTAG
TCATCGCTATTACCATGGTCGAGGTGAGCCCCACGTTCTGCTTCACTCTCCCCATCTCCCCCCCCTC
