[The description below was written by a language model from this plasmid's Addgene catalogue record.]
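Description:
pCAG-GBP-dCas9-mRFP is a mammalian expression plasmid built on the pCAG backbone and used in CRISPR-based targeting applications. It is propagated in E. coli as a high-copy plasmid under ampicillin selection, and it carries a blasticidin marker for selecting transfected mammalian cells. No feature table accompanies the record, so the promoter is not listed explicitly. The pCAG name implies the CAG promoter, a strong hybrid of the CMV enhancer and chicken β-actin promoter, but details such as the origin of replication, the polyadenylation signal and how the blasticidin resistance gene is expressed are not stated.

The payload is a synthetic dCas9 coding sequence, the nuclease-inactive form of Cas9 that still binds DNA under guide RNA direction but does not cut it. It is fused at the N-terminus to GBP, the GFP-binding protein (a small single-domain antibody fragment that binds GFP tightly), and at the C-terminus to the red fluorescent protein mRFP. According to the depositor, the GBP and mRFP sequences were amplified from an earlier GFP-binder plasmid and inserted by restriction cloning into an existing pCAG-dCas9 vector. The plasmid does not appear to encode a guide RNA, so this would need to be supplied separately.

Together these parts form a modular recruitment platform. The guide RNA brings the fusion protein to a chosen genomic locus, the GBP moiety captures any co-expressed GFP-tagged protein and tethers it there, and mRFP allows the dCas9 fusion itself to be visualised independently in the red channel. The associated publication describes this use for site-specific recruitment of epigenetic factors.
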