Addgene plasmid #102933: pCAG-GBP-dCas9-mRFP
Purpose: Expression construct for dCas9 fused to GFP-binding Protein (N-terminally) and mRFP (C-terminus)
Depositing lab: Sebastian Bultmann. Depositing organization: Ludwig-Maximilians-Universitaet Muenchen (LMU). Publication: Site-specific recruitment of epigenetic factors with a modular CRISPR/Cas system. Anton T, Bultmann S. Nucleus. 2017 May 4;8(3):279-286. doi: 10.1080/19491034.2017.1292194. Epub 2017 Feb 23. PubMed 28448738.
Backbone
  Vector backbone: pCAG
  Vector type: Mammalian Expression, CRISPR
  Selectable markers: Blasticidin
Growth in bacteria
  Bacterial resistance: Ampicillin, 100 μg/mL
  Growth temperature: 37°C
  Growth strain: DH5alpha
  Copy number: High Copy
Gene/Insert
  Gene/Insert name: dCas9
  Species: Synthetic
  Tag / fusion protein: GBP (GFP binding protein) (N terminal on insert); mRFP (C terminal on insert)
Terms and licenses: Academic/Nonprofit Terms; Industry Terms: Not Available to Industry
Depositor comments: The GBP (GFP binding protein) and mRFP coding sequences were amplified from pGFPbinderImR (PMID 18622019) and cloned into pCAG-dCas9 (PMID 24637835) via XbaI and AsiSI/NotI, respectively.
How to cite: pCAG-GBP-dCas9-mRFP was a gift from Sebastian Bultmann (Addgene plasmid # 102933 ; http://n2t.net/addgene:102933 ; RRID:Addgene_102933)
